Addgene plasmid #178422: pCI-T7Max-UTR1-deGFP-8xHis-T500
Purpose: Expression of deGFP via a T7 Promoter in TXTL
Depositing lab: Kate Adamala. Depositing organization: University of Minnesota. Publication: T7Max transcription system. Deich C, Cash B, Sato W, Sharon J, Aufdembrink L, Gaut NJ, Heili J, Stokes K, Engelhart AE, Adamala KP. J Biol Eng. 2023 Jan 23;17(1):4. doi: 10.1186/s13036-023-00323-1. PubMed 36691081.
Backbone
  Vector backbone: PCI
  Backbone size w/o insert (bp): 2800
  Total vector size (bp): 3593
  Modifications to backbone: promoter, RBS, MCS and terminator replaced. BsaI sites removed from the whole backbone.
  Vector type: Bacterial Expression, Synthetic Biology
Growth in bacteria
  Bacterial resistance: Ampicillin, 100 μg/mL
  Growth temperature: 37°C
  Growth strain: DH5alpha
  Copy number: High Copy
Gene/Insert
  Gene/Insert name: deGFP
  Species: Synthetic
  Insert size (bp): 719
  Promoter: T7Max
  Tag / fusion protein: 8xHis Tag (C terminal on backbone)
  Cloning method: Restriction Enzyme; 5′ cloning site SpeI (not destroyed); 3′ cloning site MluI (not destroyed)
  Sequencing primers: 5′ TTTTGCTCACATGGCTCG; 3′ CCCCCTGAACCTGAAACATA
Resource information
  A portion of this plasmid was derived from a plasmid made by: Vincent Noireaux Lab
Terms and licenses: Academic/Nonprofit Terms; Industry Terms: Not Available to Industry
Depositor comments: Please visit https://www.biorxiv.org/content/10.1101/2021.10.17.464727v1 for bioRxiv preprint.
How to cite: pCI-T7Max-UTR1-deGFP-8xHis-T500 was a gift from Kate Adamala (Addgene plasmid # 178422 ; http://n2t.net/addgene:178422 ; RRID:Addgene_178422)
