[The description below was written by a language model from this plasmid's Addgene catalogue record and pLannotate feature annotations shown in this document.]
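Description:
pCI-T7Max-UTR1-deGFP-8xHis-T500 is a 3.6 kb bacterial and synthetic-biology expression plasmid built on a heavily modified pCI backbone. It was designed as a reporter template for cell-free transcription–translation (TXTL) reactions. It is maintained in E. coli as a high-copy plasmid through a ColE1/pUC-type origin and selected with ampicillin via the bla β-lactamase gene and its own promoter. An f1 phage origin is also present. According to the record, the original promoter, ribosome binding site, multiple cloning site and terminator of the backbone were replaced, and all BsaI sites were removed. Short annotated fragments of SV40 large T antigen, lacZα, bom and rop appear to be backbone remnants rather than functional parts.

The expression cassette is driven by T7Max, a T7 RNA polymerase-dependent promoter that the annotation software recognises as a T7 promoter. Downstream lies the UTR1 leader, which contains the strong ribosome binding site from phage T7 gene 10. The coding sequence is deGFP, a synthetic EGFP-derived green fluorescent protein; the automated annotation labels it as an EGFP variant on the basis of sequence similarity. It sits between retained SpeI and MluI sites and is fused at its C terminus to a backbone-encoded 8xHis tag that allows affinity purification or detection. The name indicates a T500 transcription terminator after the reading frame, although the feature table does not annotate it. Part of the plasmid derives from an earlier TXTL construct from another laboratory. The plasmid is used for fluorescent readout of T7-driven expression in cell-free systems, and the retained sites would allow deGFP to be exchanged for another gene.
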