Features (pLannotate 1.2.2; 11 found; start..end, strand, type, name):
     36..54      +  promoter       T7 promoter: promoter for bacteriophage T7 RNA polymerase
     63..85      +  RBS            RBS: efficient ribosome binding site from bacteriophage T7 gene 10 (Olins and Rangwala, 1989)
    107..778     +  CDS            (3-F)Tyr-EGFP: (3-F)Tyr-EGFP is a basic (constitutively fluorescent) green fluorescent protein published in 2004, derived from Aequorea victoria.
    881..949     -  CDS            large T antigen (fragment): large T antigen from SV40 (simian virus 40)
    968..1035    +  CDS            lacZα (fragment): LacZα fragment of β-galactosidase; lacZ fragment
   1039..1467    +  rep_origin     f1 ori (sequence partly withheld): f1 bacteriophage origin of replication; arrow indicates direction of (+) strand synthesis
   1495..1594    -  misc_feature   bom (fragment): basis of mobility region from pBR322
   1696..1731    -  CDS            rop (fragment): Rop protein, which maintains plasmids at low copy number; rop
   1826..1930    +  promoter       AmpR promoter: bla
   1931..2791    +  CDS            AmpR: β-lactamase; bla; confers resistance to ampicillin, carbenicillin, and related antibiotics
   2962..3550    +  rep_origin     ori: high-copy-number ColE1/pMB1/pBR322/pUC origin of replication
>Addgene plasmid #178422 | pCI-T7Max-UTR1-deGFP-8xHis-T500 | addgene full sequence | sequence record 350353 | Addgene NGS Result
GGCCTTTTGCTCACATGGCTCGACAGATCTAATTCTAATACGACTCACTATAGGGAAATAATTTTGTTTA
ACTTTAAGAAGGAGATATACCGGTATGACTAGTATGGAGCTTTTCACTGGCGTTGTTCCCATCCTGGTCG
AGCTGGACGGCGACGTAAACGGCCACAAGTTCAGCGTGTCCGGCGAGGGCGAGGGCGATGCCACCTACGG
CAAGCTGACCCTGAAGTTCATCTGCACCACCGGCAAGCTGCCCGTGCCCTGGCCCACCCTCGTGACCACC
CTGACCTACGGCGTGCAGTGCTTCAGCCGCTACCCCGACCACATGAAGCAGCACGACTTCTTCAAGTCCG
CCATGCCCGAAGGCTACGTCCAGGAGCGCACCATCTTCTTCAAGGACGACGGCAACTACAAGACCCGCGC
CGAGGTGAAGTTCGAGGGCGACACCCTGGTGAACCGCATCGAGCTGAAGGGCATCGACTTCAAGGAGGAC
GGCAACATCCTGGGGCACAAGCTGGAGTACAACTACAACAGCCACAACGTCTATATCATGGCCGACAAGC
AGAAGAACGGCATCAAGGTGAACTTCAAGATCCGCCACAACATCGAGGACGGCAGCGTGCAGCTCGCCGA
CCACTACCAGCAGAACACCCCCATCGGCGACGGCCCCGTGCTGCTGCCCGACAACCACTACCTGAGCACC
CAGTCCGCCCTGAGCAAAGACCCCAACGAGAAGCGCGATCACATGGTCCTGCTGGAGTTCGTGACCGCCG
CCGGGATCACGCGTGGAGGTGGCCATCACCATCATCACCATCACCACGGATAACTCGAGCAAAGCCCGCC
GAAAGGCGGGCTTTTCTGTACAACAACAATTGCATTCATTTTATGTTTCAGGTTCAGGGGGAGATGTGGG
AGGTTTTTTAAAGCAAGTAAAACCTCTACAAATGTGGTAAAATCGATAAGGATCCGGGCTGGCGTAATAG
CGAAGAGGCCCGCACCGATCGCCCTTCCCAACAGTTGCGCAGCCTGAATGGCGAATGG
[124 nt withheld, positions 1039-1162]
C
[91 nt withheld, positions 1164-1254]
A
[49 nt withheld, positions 1256-1304]
CCTTTGACGTTGGAGTCCACGTTCTTT
[37 nt withheld, positions 1332-1368]
ACCCTATCTCGGTCTATTCTTTTGATTTATAAGGGATTTTGCCGATTTCGGCCTATTGGTTAAAAAATGA
GCTGATTTAACAAAAATTTAACGCGAATTTTAACAAAATATTAACGCTTACAATTTCCTGATGCGGTATT
TTCTCCTTACGCATCTGTGCGGTATTTCACACCGCATATGGTGCACTCTCAGTACAATCTGCTCTGATGC
CGCATAGTTAAGCCAGCCCCGACACCCGCCAACACCCGCTGACGCGCCCTGACGGGCTTGTCTGCTCCCG
GCATCCGCTTACAGACAAGCTGTGACCGTCTCCGGGAGCTGCATGTGTCAGAGGTTTTCACCGTCATCAC
CGAAACGCGCGAGACGAAAGGGCCTCGTGATACGCCTATTTTTATAGGTTAATGTCATGATAATAATGGT
TTCTTAGACGTCAGGTGGCACTTTTCGGGGAAATGTGCGCGGAACCCCTATTTGTTTATTTTTCTAAATA
CATTCAAATATGTATCCGCTCATGAGACAATAACCCTGATAAATGCTTCAATAATATTGAAAAAGGAAGA
GTATGAGTATTCAACATTTCCGTGTCGCCCTTATTCCCTTTTTTGCGGCATTTTGCCTTCCTGTTTTTGC
TCACCCAGAAACGCTGGTGAAAGTAAAAGATGCTGAAGATCAGTTGGGTGCACGAGTGGGTTACATCGAA
CTGGATCTCAACAGCGGTAAGATCCTTGAGAGTTTTCGCCCCGAAGAACGTTTTCCAATGATGAGCACTT
TTAAAGTTCTGCTATGTGGCGCGGTATTATCCCGTATTGACGCCGGGCAAGAGCAACTCGGTCGCCGCAT
ACACTATTCTCAGAATGACTTGGTTGAGTACTCACCAGTCACAGAAAAGCATCTTACGGATGGCATGACA
GTAAGAGAATTATGCAGTGCTGCCATAACCATGAGTGATAACACTGCGGCCAACTTACTTCTGACAACGA
TCGGAGGACCGAAGGAGCTAACCGCTTTTTTGCACAACATGGGGGATCATGTAACTCGCCTTGATCGTTG
GGAACCGGAGCTGAATGAAGCCATACCAAACGACGAGCGTGACACCACGATGCCTGTAGCAATGGCAACA
ACGTTGCGCAAACTATTAACTGGCGAACTACTTACTCTAGCTTCCCGGCAACAATTAATAGACTGGATGG
AGGCGGATAAAGTTGCAGGACCACTTCTGCGCTCGGCCCTTCCGGCTGGCTGGTTTATTGCTGATAAATC
TGGAGCCGGTGAGCGTGGGTCGCGCGGTATCATTGCAGCACTGGGGCCAGATGGTAAGCCCTCCCGTATC
GTAGTTATCTACACGACGGGGAGTCAGGCAACTATGGATGAACGAAATAGACAGATCGCTGAGATAGGTG
CCTCACTGATTAAGCATTGGTAACTGTCAGACCAAGTTTACTCATATATACTTTAGATTGATTTAAAACT
TCATTTTTAATTTAAAAGGATCTAGGTGAAGATCCTTTTTGATAATCTCATGACCAAAATCCCTTAACGT
GAGTTTTCGTTCCACTGAGCGTCAGACCCCGTAGAAAAGATCAAAGGATCTTCTTGAGATCCTTTTTTTC
TGCGCGTAATCTGCTGCTTGCAAACAAAAAAACCACCGCTACCAGCGGTGGTTTGTTTGCCGGATCAAGA
GCTACCAACTCTTTTTCCGAAGGTAACTGGCTTCAGCAGAGCGCAGATACCAAATACTGTTCTTCTAGTG
TAGCCGTAGTTAGGCCACCACTTCAAGAACTCTGTAGCACCGCCTACATACCTCGCTCTGCTAATCCTGT
TACCAGTGGCTGCTGCCAGTGGCGATAAGTCGTGTCTTACCGGGTTGGACTCAAGACGATAGTTACCGGA
TAAGGCGCAGCGGTCGGGCTGAACGGGGGGTTCGTGCACACAGCCCAGCTTGGAGCGAACGACCTACACC
GAACTGAGATACCTACAGCGTGAGCTATGAGAAAGCGCCACGCTTCCCGAAGGGAGAAAGGCGGACAGGT
ATCCGGTAAGCGGCAGGGTCGGAACAGGAGAGCGCACGAGGGAGCTTCCAGGGGGAAACGCCTGGTATCT
TTATAGTCCTGTCGGGTTTCGCCACCTCTGACTTGAGCGTCGATTTTTGTGATGCTCGTCAGGGGGGCGG
AGCCTATGGAAAAACGCCAGCAACGCGGCCTTTTTACGGTTCCTGGCCTTTTGCT
